Addgene plasmid #199970: YP29
Purpose: Yeast/E coli shuttle vector expressing GFP from synthetic yeast promoter 29
Depositing lab: Farren Isaacs. Depositing organization: Yale University. Publication: Cross-kingdom expression of synthetic genetic elements promotes discovery of metabolites in the human microbiome. Patel JR, Oh J, Wang S, Crawford JM, Isaacs FJ. Cell. 2022 Apr 28;185(9):1487-1505.e14. doi: 10.1016/j.cell.2022.03.008. Epub 2022 Apr 1. PubMed 35366417.
Backbone
  Vector backbone: pRCVS6H
  Vector type: Yeast Expression
  Selectable markers: Hygromycin
Growth in bacteria
  Bacterial resistance: Ampicillin, 100 μg/mL
  Growth temperature: 37°C
  Growth strain: BL21
  Copy number: Low Copy
Gene/Insert
  Gene/Insert name: GFP
  Species: Synthetic
  Cloning method: Gibson Cloning
Terms and licenses: Academic/Nonprofit Terms; Industry Terms: Not Available to Industry
How to cite: YP29 was a gift from Farren Isaacs (Addgene plasmid # 199970 ; http://n2t.net/addgene:199970 ; RRID:Addgene_199970)
