[The description below was written by a language model from this plasmid's Addgene catalogue record and pLannotate feature annotations shown in this document.]
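Description:
YP29 is a yeast/E. coli shuttle vector of about 5.7 kb, built on the pRCVS6H backbone by Gibson assembly, that expresses a green fluorescent reporter from a synthetic yeast promoter designated number 29. In E. coli it is maintained through a ColE1/pUC-type origin and selected with ampicillin via the β-lactamase gene and its native promoter. The annotation describes this origin as a high-copy type, whereas the catalogue lists the plasmid as low copy. In Saccharomyces cerevisiae, CEN4 and ARS1 fragments provide centromeric, autonomously replicating maintenance, which typically gives stable low-copy inheritance. Yeast selection relies on the hphMX6 cassette, which confers hygromycin resistance and ends in the Ashbya gossypii TEF terminator.

The reporter cassette consists of the synthetic promoter region, a roughly 670 bp fluorescent protein coding sequence and the S. cerevisiae CYC1 terminator. The synthetic promoter itself is not annotated as a discrete feature. The automated annotation only picks up very short matches to the ARG4 and ADH1 promoters upstream of the open reading frame, which probably reflect short motifs within the designed sequence rather than intact native promoters. The catalogue calls the insert GFP, while the feature table matches the coding sequence to mUkG, a constitutively fluorescent green protein derived from Sarcophyton, so the exact reporter identity should be checked against the sequence. A T7 promoter lies near the end of the record, close to the start of the cassette in the circular map, and a fragment of the pBR322 bom region is also present. The plasmid appears to belong to a numbered series of synthetic regulatory elements, with fluorescence serving as the readout of promoter 29 activity in yeast.
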