Features (pLannotate 1.2.2; 13 found; start..end, strand, type, name):
      3..19      -  promoter       ARG4 promoter (fragment): S. cerevisiae ARG4
    134..156     +  promoter       ADH1 promoter (fragment): S. cerevisiae ADH1; promoter for alcohol dehydrogenase 1
    199..867     +  CDS            mUkG: mUkG is a basic (constitutively fluorescent) green fluorescent protein published in 2008, derived from Sarcophyton sp.. It has moderate acid sensitivity.
    922..1111    +  terminator     CYC1 terminator: S. cerevisiae CYC1; transcription terminator for CYC1
   1351..2926    +  gene           hphMX6: yeast selectable marker conferring hygromycin resistance
   2729..2926    +  terminator     TEF terminator: Ashbya gossypii TEF terminator
   3041..3629    -  rep_origin     ori: high-copy-number ColE1/pMB1/pBR322/pUC origin of replication
   3800..4660    -  CDS            AmpR: β-lactamase; bla; confers resistance to ampicillin, carbenicillin, and related antibiotics
   4661..4765    -  promoter       AmpR promoter: bla
   4792..4842    +  misc_feature   bom (fragment): basis of mobility region from pBR322
   4971..5140    -  misc_feature   CEN4 (fragment): S. cerevisiae CEN4 centromere
   5141..5567    +  rep_origin     ARS1 (fragment): S. cerevisiae autonomously replicating sequence ARS1
   5673..5691    +  promoter       T7 promoter: promoter for bacteriophage T7 RNA polymerase
>Addgene plasmid #199970 | YP29 | addgene full sequence | sequence record 405058 | Addgene NGS Result
TTTTTTTTTTTTTTTTCACCGCGCCGCTCAACGGCCCTCCTTGAAACAGAGGGGCTAGCATGTGAGTTTT
TTTTGACAAAAATCAAGGGTTATACTATAAAAGCGTAGGAGTACTCGATGGTACAGATGAGCATTTTTTG
CACAATATTTCAAGCTTTTTTAACTAAGTAACTTAAAGAGGAGAAAGGTACCATGGTCAGTGTCATCAAA
GAAGAAATGAAGATCAAGTTGCACATGGAAGGTAACGTTAATGGTCATGCCTTTGTTATTGAAGGTGATG
GTAAAGGTAAACCATACGATGGTACTCAAACTTTGAACTTGACTGTCAAAGAAGGTGCTCCATTGCCATT
CTCTTACGATATTTTGACTAACGCCTTCCAATACGGTAATAGAGCTTTTACTAAGTACCCAGCCGATATC
CCAGATTACTTTAAGCAAACTTTTCCAGAAGGTTACTCCTGGGAAAGAACTATGTCTTACGAAGATAACG
CTATCTGCAACGTCAGATCCGAAATTTCTATGGAAGGTGATTGCTTCATCTACAAGATCAGATTCGATGG
TAAGAACTTTCCACCAAATGGTCCAGTCATGCAAAAAAAGACTTTGAAGTGGGAACCATCCACCGAAATG
ATGTATGTTAGAGATGGTTTCTTGATGGGTGATGTCAATATGGCTTTGTTGTTGGAAGGTGGTGGTCATC
ATAGATGTGATTTCAAGACTTCTTACAAGGCCAAGAAGGTTGTTCAATTGCCAGATGCTCATAAGATCGA
TCACAGAATCGAAATCTTGTCCCACGATAGAGATTACTCCAAGGTTAAGTTGTACGAAAACGCTGTTGCT
AGAAACTCTTTGTTGCCATCTCAAGCTTCTAAGTAACATGTAATTAGTTATGTCACGCTTACATTCACGC
CCTCCCCCCACATCCGCTCTAACCGAAAAGGAAGGAGTTAGACAACCTGAAGTCTAGGTCCCTATTTATT
TTTTTATAGTTATGTTAGTATTAAGAACGTTATTTATATTTCAAATTTTTCTTTTTTTTCTGTACAGACG
CGTGTACGCATGTAACATTATACTGAAAACCTTGCTTGAGAAGGTTTTGGGACGCTCGAAGGCTTTGTGG
AGGTCGACACGAGCGACTGAGTTCGGACGTCACGACCTGCCTGGATATCGTGCACCGCTCGTGCACTGAC
GTCATGATCGACGAGTCGCACAGAGGCCTCTGACACTGACTCGACCTGACTAGCGTCGAGCAGTGACGAC
CTGCCCGGGCACAGCAACTGTGCCACTCGTCTGATCCGTCGTCCCATCGGCTGAATCGATGCCTCGTCCC
CGCCGGGTCACCCGGCCAGCGACATGGAGGCCCAGAATACCCTCCTTGACAGTCTTGACGTGCGCAGCTC
AGGGGCATGATGTGACTGTCGCCCGTACATTTAGCCCATACATCCCCATGTATAATCATTTGCATCCATA
CATTTTGATGGCCGCACGGCGCGAAGCAAAAATTACGGCACCTCGCTGCAGACCTGCGAGCAGGGAAACG
CTCCCCTCACAGACGCGTTGAATTGTCCCCACGCCGCGCCCCTGTAGAGAAATATAAAAGGTTAGGATTT
GCCACTGAGGTTCTTCTTTCATATACTTCCTTTTAAAATCTTGCTAGGATACAGTTCTCACATCACATCC
GAACATAAACAACCATGGGTAAAAAGCCTGAACTCACCGCGACGTCTGTCGAGAAGTTTCTGATCGAAAA
GTTCGACAGCGTCTCCGACCTGATGCAGCTCTCGGAGGGCGAAGAATCTCGTGCTTTCAGCTTCGATGTA
GGAGGGCGTGGATATGTCCTGCGGGTAAATAGCTGCGCCGATGGTTTCTACAAAGATCGTTATGTTTATC
GGCACTTTGCATCGGCCGCGCTCCCGATTCCGGAAGTGCTTGACATTGGGGAGTTCAGCGAGAGCCTGAC
CTATTGCATCTCCCGCCGTGCACAGGGTGTCACGTTGCAAGACCTGCCTGAAACCGAACTGCCCGCTGTT
CTGCAGCCGGTCGCGGAGGCCATGGATGCGATCGCTGCGGCCGATCTTAGCCAGACGAGCGGGTTCGGCC
CATTCGGACCGCAAGGAATCGGTCAATACACTACATGGCGTGATTTCATATGCGCGATTGCTGATCCCCA
TGTGTATCACTGGCAAACTGTGATGGACGACACCGTCAGTGCGTCCGTCGCGCAGGCTCTCGATGAGCTG
ATGCTTTGGGCCGAGGACTGCCCCGAAGTCCGGCACCTCGTGCACGCGGATTTCGGCTCCAACAATGTCC
TGACGGACAATGGCCGCATAACAGCGGTCATTGACTGGAGCGAGGCGATGTTCGGGGATTCCCAATACGA
GGTCGCCAACATCTTCTTCTGGAGGCCGTGGTTGGCTTGTATGGAGCAACAGACGCGCTACTTCGAGCGG
AGGCATCCGGAGCTTGCAGGATCGCCGCGGCTCCGGGCGTATATGCTCCGCATTGGTCTTGACCAACTCT
ATCAGAGCTTGGTTGACGGCAATTTCGATGATGCAGCTTGGGCGCAGGGTCGATGCGACGCAATCGTCCG
ATCCGGAGCCGGGACTGTCGGGCGTACACAAATCGCCCGCAGAAGCGCGGCCGTCTGGACCGATGGCTGT
GTAGAAGTACTCGCCGATAGTGGAAACCGACGCCCCAGCACTCGTCCGAGGGCAAAGGAATAATCAGTAC
TGACAATAAAAAGATTCTTGTTTTCAAGAACTTGTCATTTGTATAGTTTTTTTATATTGTAGTTGTTCTA
TTTTAATCAAATGTTAGCGTGATTTATATTTTTTTTCGCCTCGACATCATCTGCCCAGATGCGAAGTTAA
GTGCGCAGAAAGTAATATCATGCGTCAATCGTATGTGAATGCTGGTCGCTATACTGCTATCGATGTGGCA
GTGCGTCCAGCTCAGTCAGACTCAGTCCTGGTGTCGTCAGCCTGTGAGCAAAAGGCCAGCAAAAGGCCAG
GAACCGTAAAAAGGCCGCGTTGCTGGCGTTTTTCCATAGGCTCCGCCCCCCTGACGAGCATCACAAAAAT
CGACGCTCAAGTCAGAGGTGGCGAAACCCGACAGGACTATAAAGATACCAGGCGTTTCCCCCTGGAAGCT
CCCTCGTGCGCTCTCCTGTTCCGACCCTGCCGCTTACCGGATACCTGTCCGCCTTTCTCCCTTCGGGAAG
CGTGGCGCTTTCTCATAGCTCACGCTGTAGGTATCTCAGTTCGGTGTAGGTCGTTCGCTCCAAGCTGGGC
TGTGTGCACGAACCCCCCGTTCAGCCCGACCGCTGCGCCTTATCCGGTAACTATCGTCTTGAGTCCAACC
CGGTAAGACACGACTTATCGCCACTGGCAGCAGCCACTGGTAACAGGATTAGCAGAGCGAGGTATGTAGG
CGGTGCTACAGAGTTCTTGAAGTGGTGGCCTAACTACGGCTACACTAGAAGAACAGTATTTGGTATCTGC
GCTCTGCTGAAGCCAGTTACCTTCGGAAAAAGAGTTGGTAGCTCTTGATCCGGCAAACAAACCACCGCTG
GTAGCGGTGGTTTTTTTGTTTGCAAGCAGCAGATTACGCGCAGAAAAAAAGGATCTCAAGAAGATCCTTT
GATCTTTTCTACGGGGTCTGACGCTCAGTGGAACGAAAACTCACGTTAAGGGATTTTGGTCATGAGATTA
TCAAAAAGGATCTTCACCTAGATCCTTTTAAATTAAAAATGAAGTTTTAAATCAATCTAAAGTATATATG
AGTAAACTTGGTCTGACAGTTACCAATGCTTAATCAGTGAGGCACCTATCTCAGCGATCTGTCTATTTCG
TTCATCCATAGTTGCCTGACTCCCCGTCGTGTAGATAACTACGATACGGGAGGGCTTACCATCTGGCCCC
AGTGCTGCAATGATACCGCGAGACCCACGCTCACCGGCTCCAGATTTATCAGCAATAAACCAGCCAGCCG
GAAGGGCCGAGCGCAGAAGTGGTCCTGCAACTTTATCCGCCTCCATCCAGTCTATTAATTGTTGCCGGGA
AGCTAGAGTAAGTAGTTCGCCAGTTAATAGTTTGCGCAACGTTGTTGCCATTGCTACAGGCATCGTGGTG
TCACGCTCGTCGTTTGGTATGGCTTCATTCAGCTCCGGTTCCCAACGATCAAGGCGAGTTACATGATCCC
CCATGTTGTGCAAAAAAGCGGTTAGCTCCTTCGGTCCTCCGATCGTTGTCAGAAGTAAGTTGGCCGCAGT
GTTATCACTCATGGTTATGGCAGCACTGCATAATTCTCTTACTGTCATGCCATCCGTAAGATGCTTTTCT
GTGACTGGTGAGTACTCAACCAAGTCATTCTGAGAATAGTGTATGCGGCGACCGAGTTGCTCTTGCCCGG
CGTCAATACGGGATAATACCGCGCCACATAGCAGAACTTTAAAAGTGCTCATCATTGGAAAACGTTCTTC
GGGGCGAAAACTCTCAAGGATCTTACCGCTGTTGAGATCCAGTTCGATGTAACCCACTCGTGCACCCAAC
TGATCTTCAGCATCTTTTACTTTCACCAGCGTTTCTGGGTGAGCAAAAACAGGAAGGCAAAATGCCGCAA
AAAAGGGAATAAGGGCGACACGGAAATGTTGAATACTCATACTCTTCCTTTTTCAATATTATTGAAGCAT
TTATCAGGGTTATTGTCTCATGAGCGGATACATATTTGAATGTATTTAGAAAAATAAACAAATAGGGGTT
CCGCGCACATTTCCCCGAAAAGTGCCACCTGATGCGGTGTGAAATACCGCACAGATGCGTAAGGAGAAAA
TACCGCATCAGGGTCAGTCACAGTGGAGCCTAGCACTCACTCAGCGTGACGGCTCAGAGCAGAATTCACG
AGCCAGAAATAGTAACTTTTGCCTAAATCACAAATTGCAAAATTTAATTGCTTGCAAAAGGTCACATGCT
TATAATCAACTTTTTTAAAAATTTAAAATACTTTTTTATTTTTTATTTTTAAACATAAATGAAATAATTT
ATTTATTGTTTATGATTACCGAAACATAAAACCTGCTCAAGAAAAAGAAACTGTTTTGTCCTTGGAAAAA
AAGCACTACCTAGGAGCGGCCAAAATGCCGGCTTACATTTTATGTTAGCTGGTGGACTGACGCCAGAAAA
TGTTGGTGATGCGCTTAGATTAAATGGCGTTATTGGTGTTGATGTAAGCGGAGGTGTGGAGACAAATGGT
GTAAAAGACTCTAACAAAATAGCAAATTTCGTCAAAAATGCTAAGAAATAGGTTATTACTGAGTAGTATT
TATTTAAGTATTGTTTGTGCACTTGCCTGCAAGCCTTTTGAAAAGCAAGCATAAAAGATCTAAACATAAA
ATCTGTAAAATAACAAGATGTAAAGATAATGCTAAATCATTTGGCTTTTTGATTGATTGTACAGGAAAAT
ATACATCGCAGGGGGTTGACTTTTACCATTTCACCGCAATGGAATTAAACTTGTTGAAGAGAATGTTCAC
AGGCGCATACGCTACAATGACCCGATTCTTGCTAGCCGAATTCCAGTCAGGCTGCTAGCACCAGAGCTAC
GTGACCGCAGGACTAGCTCCAGCTGAGCGACACGCGAACAGGTGTAGAGTCAGTCGTGCTGCAAGGTCGC
ACTAATACGACTCACTATAGGGT
