>Addgene plasmid #199970 | YP29 | depositor partial sequence | sequence record 387792 | Promoter Sequence
TTTTTTTTTTTTTTTTCACCGCGCCGCTCAACGGCCCTCCTTGAAACAGAGGGGCTAGCATGTGAGTTTT
TTTTGACAAAAATCAAGGGTTATACTATAAAAGCGTAGGAGTACTCGATGGTACAGATGAGCATTTTTTG
CACAATATTTCAAGCTTTTTTAACTAAGTAA
